>Addgene plasmid #193979 | p8270 LentiCRISPR v2 hygro sgSIGIRR-3 | addgene full sequence | sequence record 451532 | Addgene NGS Result
CTTCCGCTTCCTCGCTCACTGACTCGCTGCGCTCGGTCGTTCGGCTGCGGCGAGCGGTATCAGCTCACTC
AAAGGCGGTAATACGGTTATCCACAGAATCAGGGGATAACGCAGGAAAGAACATGTGAGCAAAAGGCCAG
CAAAAGGCCAGGAACCGTAAAAAGGCCGCGTTGCTGGCGTTTTTCCATAGGCTCCGCCCCCCTGACGAGC
ATCACAAAAATCGACGCTCAAGTCAGAGGTGGCGAAACCCGACAGGACTATAAAGATACCAGGCGTTTCC
CCCTGGAAGCTCCCTCGTGCGCTCTCCTGTTCCGACCCTGCCGCTTACCGGATACCTGTCCGCCTTTCTC
CCTTCGGGAAGCGTGGCGCTTTCTCATAGCTCACGCTGTAGGTATCTCAGTTCGGTGTAGGTCGTTCGCT
CCAAGCTGGGCTGTGTGCACGAACCCCCCGTTCAGCCCGACCGCTGCGCCTTATCCGGTAACTATCGTCT
TGAGTCCAACCCGGTAAGACACGACTTATCGCCACTGGCAGCAGCCACTGGTAACAGGATTAGCAGAGCG
AGGTATGTAGGCGGTGCTACAGAGTTCTTGAAGTGGTGGCCTAACTACGGCTACACTAGAAGAACAGTAT
TTGGTATCTGCGCTCTGCTGAAGCCAGTTACCTTCGGAAAAAGAGTTGGTAGCTCTTGATCCGGCAAACA
AACCACCGCTGGTAGCGGTGGTTTTTTTGTTTGCAAGCAGCAGATTACGCGCAGAAAAAAAGGATCTCAA
GAAGATCCTTTGATCTTTTCTACGGGGTCTGACGCTCAGTGGAACGAAAACTCACGTTAAGGGATTTTGG
TCATGAGATTATCAAAAAGGATCTTCACCTAGATCCTTTTAAATTAAAAATGAAGTTTTAAATCAATCTA
AAGTATATATGAGTAAACTTGGTCTGACAGTTACCAATGCTTAATCAGTGAGGCACCTATCTCAGCGATC
TGTCTATTTCGTTCATCCATAGTTGCCTGACTCCCCGTCGTGTAGATAACTACGATACGGGAGGGCTTAC
CATCTGGCCCCAGTGCTGCAATGATACCGCGAGACCCACGCTCACCGGCTCCAGATTTATCAGCAATAAA
CCAGCCAGCCGGAAGGGCCGAGCGCAGAAGTGGTCCTGCAACTTTATCCGCCTCCATCCAGTCTATTAAT
TGTTGCCGGGAAGCTAGAGTAAGTAGTTCGCCAGTTAATAGTTTGCGCAACGTTGTTGCCATTGCTACAG
GCATCGTGGTGTCACGCTCGTCGTTTGGTATGGCTTCATTCAGCTCCGGTTCCCAACGATCAAGGCGAGT
TACATGATCCCCCATGTTGTGCAAAAAAGCGGTTAGCTCCTTCGGTCCTCCGATCGTTGTCAGAAGTAAG
TTGGCCGCAGTGTTATCACTCATGGTTATGGCAGCACTGCATAATTCTCTTACTGTCATGCCATCCGTAA
GATGCTTTTCTGTGACTGGTGAGTACTCAACCAAGTCATTCTGAGAATAGTGTATGCGGCGACCGAGTTG
CTCTTGCCCGGCGTCAATACGGGATAATACCGCGCCACATAGCAGAACTTTAAAAGTGCTCATCATTGGA
AAACGTTCTTCGGGGCGAAAACTCTCAAGGATCTTACCGCTGTTGAGATCCAGTTCGATGTAACCCACTC
GTGCACCCAACTGATCTTCAGCATCTTTTACTTTCACCAGCGTTTCTGGGTGAGCAAAAACAGGAAGGCA
AAATGCCGCAAAAAAGGGAATAAGGGCGACACGGAAATGTTGAATACTCATACTCTTCCTTTTTCAATAT
TATTGAAGCATTTATCAGGGTTATTGTCTCATGAGCGGATACATATTTGAATGTATTTAGAAAAATAAAC
AAATAGGGGTTCCGCGCACATTTCCCCGAAAAGTGCCACCTGACGTCGACGGATCGGGAGATCTCCCGAT
CCCCTATGGTGCACTCTCAGTACAATCTGCTCTGATGCCGCATAGTTAAGCCAGTATCTGCTCCCTGCTT
GTGTGTTGGAGGTCGCTGAGTAGTGCGCGAGCAAAATTTAAGCTACAACAAGGCAAGGCTTGACCGACAA
TTGCATGAAGAATCTGCTTAGGGTTAGGCGTTTTGCGCTGCTTCGCGATGTACGGGCCAGATATACGCGC
GCGTTGACATTGATTATTGACTAGTTATTAATAGTAATCAATTACGGGGTCATTAGTTCATAGCCCATAT
ATGGAGTTCCGCGTTACATAACTTACGGTAAATGGCCCGCCTGGCTGACCGCCCAACGACCCCCGCCCAT
TGACGTCAATAATGACGTATGTTCCCATAGTAACGCCAATAGGGACTTTCCATTGACGTCAATGGGTGGA
GTATTTACGGTAAACTGCCCACTTGGCAGTACATCAAGTGTATCATATGCCAAGTACGCCCCCTATTGAC
GTCAATGACGGTAAATGGCCCGCCTGGCATTATGCCCAGTACATGACCTTATGGGACTTTCCTACTTGGC
AGTACATCTACGTATTAGTCATCGCTATTACCATGGTGATGCGGTTTTGGCAGTACATCAATGGGCGTGG
ATAGCGGTTTGACTCACGGGGATTTCCAAGTCTCCACCCCATTGACGTCAATGGGAGTTTGTTTTGGCAC
CAAAATCAACGGGACTTTCCAAAATGTCGTAACAACTCCGCCCCATTGACGCAAATGGGCGGTAGGCGTG
TACGGTGGGAGGTCTATATAAGCAGCGCGTTTTGCCTGTACTGGGTCTCTCTGGTTAGACCAGATCTGAG
CCTGGGAGCTCTCTGGCTAACTAGGGAACCCACTGCTTAAGCCTCAATAAAGCTTGCCTTGAGTGCTTCA
AGTAGTGTGTGCCCGTCTGTTGTGTGACTCTGGTAACTAGAGATCCCTCAGACCCTTTTAGTCAGTGTGG
AAAATCTCTAGCAGTGGCGCCCGAACAGGGACTTGAAAGCGAAAGGGAAACCAGAGGAGCTCTCTCGACG
CAGGACTCGGCTTGCTGAAGCGCGCACGGCAAGAGGCGAGGGGCGGCGACTGGTGAGTACGCCAAAAATT
TTGACTAGCGGAGGCTAGAAGGAGAGAGATGGGTGCGAGAGCGTCAGTATTAAGCGGGGGAGAATTAGAT
CGCGATGGGAAAAAATTCGGTTAAGGCCAGGGGGAAAGAAAAAATATAAATTAAAACATATAGTATGGGC
AAGCAGGGAGCTAGAACGATTCGCAGTTAATCCTGGCCTGTTAGAAACATCAGAAGGCTGTAGACAAATA
CTGGGACAGCTACAACCATCCCTTCAGACAGGATCAGAAGAACTTAGATCATTATATAATACAGTAGCAA
CCCTCTATTGTGTGCATCAAAGGATAGAGATAAAAGACACCAAGGAAGCTTTAGACAAGATAGAGGAAGA
GCAAAACAAAAGTAAGACCACCGCACAGCAAGCGGCCGCTGATCTTCAGACCTGGAGGAGGAGATATGAG
GGACAATTGGAGAAGTGAATTATATAAATATAAAGTAGTAAAAATTGAACCATTAGGAGTAGCACCCACC
AAGGCAAAGAGAAGAGTGGTGCAGAGAGAAAAAAGAGCAGTGGGAATAGGAGCTTTGTTCCTTGGGTTCT
TGGGAGCAGCAGGAAGCACTATGGGCGCAGCGTCAATGACGCTGACGGTACAGGCCAGACAATTATTGTC
TGGTATAGTGCAGCAGCAGAACAATTTGCTGAGGGCTATTGAGGCGCAACAGCATCTGTTGCAACTCACA
GTCTGGGGCATCAAGCAGCTCCAGGCAAGAATCCTGGCTGTGGAAAGATACCTAAAGGATCAACAGCTCC
TGGGGATTTGGGGTTGCTCTGGAAAACTCATTTGCACCACTGCTGTGCCTTGGAATGCTAGTTGGAGTAA
TAAATCTCTGGAACAGATTTGGAATCACACGACCTGGATGGAGTGGGACAGAGAAATTAACAATTACACA
AGCTTAATACACTCCTTAATTGAAGAATCGCAAAACCAGCAAGAAAAGAATGAACAAGAATTATTGGAAT
TAGATAAATGGGCAAGTTTGTGGAATTGGTTTAACATAACAAATTGGCTGTGGTATATAAAATTATTCAT
AATGATAGTAGGAGGCTTGGTAGGTTTAAGAATAGTTTTTGCTGTACTTTCTATAGTGAATAGAGTTAGG
CAGGGATATTCACCATTATCGTTTCAGACCCACCTCCCAACCCCGAGGGGACCCGACAGGCCCGAAGGAA
TAGAAGAAGAAGGTGGAGAGAGAGACAGAGACAGATCCATTCGATTAGTGAACGGATCGGCACTGCGTGC
GCCAATTCTGCAGACAAATGGCAGTATTCATCCACAATTTTAAAAGAAAAGGGGGGATTGGGGGGTACAG
TGCAGGGGAAAGAATAGTAGACATAATAGCAACAGACATACAAACTAAAGAATTACAAAAACAAATTACA
AAAATTCAAAATTTTCGGGTTTATTACAGGGACAGCAGAGATCCAGTTTGGTTAATTAAGGTACCGAGGG
CCTATTTCCCATGATTCCTTCATATTTGCATATACGATACAAGGCTGTTAGAGAGATAATTAGAATTAAT
TTGACTGTAAACACAAAGATATTAGTACAAAATACGTGACGTAGAAAGTAATAATTTCTTGGGTAGTTTG
CAGTTTTAAAATTATGTTTTAAAATGGACTATCATATGCTTACCGTAACTTGAAAGTATTTCGATTTCTT
GGCTTTATATATCTTGTGGAAAGGACGAAACACCGGGGCCCGGGATACCAGCGCGGTTTTAGAGCTAGAA
ATAGCAAGTTAAAATAAGGCTAGTCCGTTATCAACTTGAAAAAGTGGCACCGAGTCGGTGCTTTTTTGAA
TTCGCTAGCTAGGTCTTGAAAGGAGTGGGAATTGGCTCCGGTGCCCGTCAGTGGGCAGAGCGCACATCGC
CCACAGTCCCCGAGAAGTTGGGGGGAGGGGTCGGCAATTGATCCGGTGCCTAGAGAAGGTGGCGCGGGGT
AAACTGGGAAAGTGATGTCGTGTACTGGCTCCGCCTTTTTCCCGAGGGTGGGGGAGAACCGTATATAAGT
GCAGTAGTCGCCGTGAACGTTCTTTTTCGCAACGGGTTTGCCGCCAGAACACAGGACCGGTTCTAGAGCG
CTGCCACCATGGACAAGAAGTACAGCATCGGCCTGGACATCGGCACCAACTCTGTGGGCTGGGCCGTGAT
CACCGACGAGTACAAGGTGCCCAGCAAGAAATTCAAGGTGCTGGGCAACACCGACCGGCACAGCATCAAG
AAGAACCTGATCGGAGCCCTGCTGTTCGACAGCGGCGAAACAGCCGAGGCCACCCGGCTGAAGAGAACCG
CCAGAAGAAGATACACCAGACGGAAGAACCGGATCTGCTATCTGCAAGAGATCTTCAGCAACGAGATGGC
CAAGGTGGACGACAGCTTCTTCCACAGACTGGAAGAGTCCTTCCTGGTGGAAGAGGATAAGAAGCACGAG
CGGCACCCCATCTTCGGCAACATCGTGGACGAGGTGGCCTACCACGAGAAGTACCCCACCATCTACCACC
TGAGAAAGAAACTGGTGGACAGCACCGACAAGGCCGACCTGCGGCTGATCTATCTGGCCCTGGCCCACAT
GATCAAGTTCCGGGGCCACTTCCTGATCGAGGGCGACCTGAACCCCGACAACAGCGACGTGGACAAGCTG
TTCATCCAGCTGGTGCAGACCTACAACCAGCTGTTCGAGGAAAACCCCATCAACGCCAGCGGCGTGGACG
CCAAGGCCATCCTGTCTGCCAGACTGAGCAAGAGCAGACGGCTGGAAAATCTGATCGCCCAGCTGCCCGG
CGAGAAGAAGAATGGCCTGTTCGGAAACCTGATTGCCCTGAGCCTGGGCCTGACCCCCAACTTCAAGAGC
AACTTCGACCTGGCCGAGGATGCCAAACTGCAGCTGAGCAAGGACACCTACGACGACGACCTGGACAACC
TGCTGGCCCAGATCGGCGACCAGTACGCCGACCTGTTTCTGGCCGCCAAGAACCTGTCCGACGCCATCCT
GCTGAGCGACATCCTGAGAGTGAACACCGAGATCACCAAGGCCCCCCTGAGCGCCTCTATGATCAAGAGA
TACGACGAGCACCACCAGGACCTGACCCTGCTGAAAGCTCTCGTGCGGCAGCAGCTGCCTGAGAAGTACA
AAGAGATTTTCTTCGACCAGAGCAAGAACGGCTACGCCGGCTACATTGACGGCGGAGCCAGCCAGGAAGA
GTTCTACAAGTTCATCAAGCCCATCCTGGAAAAGATGGACGGCACCGAGGAACTGCTCGTGAAGCTGAAC
AGAGAGGACCTGCTGCGGAAGCAGCGGACCTTCGACAACGGCAGCATCCCCCACCAGATCCACCTGGGAG
AGCTGCACGCCATTCTGCGGCGGCAGGAAGATTTTTACCCATTCCTGAAGGACAACCGGGAAAAGATCGA
GAAGATCCTGACCTTCCGCATCCCCTACTACGTGGGCCCTCTGGCCAGGGGAAACAGCAGATTCGCCTGG
ATGACCAGAAAGAGCGAGGAAACCATCACCCCCTGGAACTTCGAGGAAGTGGTGGACAAGGGCGCTTCCG
CCCAGAGCTTCATCGAGCGGATGACCAACTTCGATAAGAACCTGCCCAACGAGAAGGTGCTGCCCAAGCA
CAGCCTGCTGTACGAGTACTTCACCGTGTATAACGAGCTGACCAAAGTGAAATACGTGACCGAGGGAATG
AGAAAGCCCGCCTTCCTGAGCGGCGAGCAGAAAAAGGCCATCGTGGACCTGCTGTTCAAGACCAACCGGA
AAGTGACCGTGAAGCAGCTGAAAGAGGACTACTTCAAGAAAATCGAGTGCTTCGACTCCGTGGAAATCTC
CGGCGTGGAAGATCGGTTCAACGCCTCCCTGGGCACATACCACGATCTGCTGAAAATTATCAAGGACAAG
GACTTCCTGGACAATGAGGAAAACGAGGACATTCTGGAAGATATCGTGCTGACCCTGACACTGTTTGAGG
ACAGAGAGATGATCGAGGAACGGCTGAAAACCTATGCCCACCTGTTCGACGACAAAGTGATGAAGCAGCT
GAAGCGGCGGAGATACACCGGCTGGGGCAGGCTGAGCCGGAAGCTGATCAACGGCATCCGGGACAAGCAG
TCCGGCAAGACAATCCTGGATTTCCTGAAGTCCGACGGCTTCGCCAACAGAAACTTCATGCAGCTGATCC
ACGACGACAGCCTGACCTTTAAAGAGGACATCCAGAAAGCCCAGGTGTCCGGCCAGGGCGATAGCCTGCA
CGAGCACATTGCCAATCTGGCCGGCAGCCCCGCCATTAAGAAGGGCATCCTGCAGACAGTGAAGGTGGTG
GACGAGCTCGTGAAAGTGATGGGCCGGCACAAGCCCGAGAACATCGTGATCGAAATGGCCAGAGAGAACC
AGACCACCCAGAAGGGACAGAAGAACAGCCGCGAGAGAATGAAGCGGATCGAAGAGGGCATCAAAGAGCT
GGGCAGCCAGATCCTGAAAGAACACCCCGTGGAAAACACCCAGCTGCAGAACGAGAAGCTGTACCTGTAC
TACCTGCAGAATGGGCGGGATATGTACGTGGACCAGGAACTGGACATCAACCGGCTGTCCGACTACGATG
TGGACCATATCGTGCCTCAGAGCTTTCTGAAGGACGACTCCATCGACAACAAGGTGCTGACCAGAAGCGA
CAAGAACCGGGGCAAGAGCGACAACGTGCCCTCCGAAGAGGTCGTGAAGAAGATGAAGAACTACTGGCGG
CAGCTGCTGAACGCCAAGCTGATTACCCAGAGAAAGTTCGACAATCTGACCAAGGCCGAGAGAGGCGGCC
TGAGCGAACTGGATAAGGCCGGCTTCATCAAGAGACAGCTGGTGGAAACCCGGCAGATCACAAAGCACGT
GGCACAGATCCTGGACTCCCGGATGAACACTAAGTACGACGAGAATGACAAGCTGATCCGGGAAGTGAAA
GTGATCACCCTGAAGTCCAAGCTGGTGTCCGATTTCCGGAAGGATTTCCAGTTTTACAAAGTGCGCGAGA
TCAACAACTACCACCACGCCCACGACGCCTACCTGAACGCCGTCGTGGGAACCGCCCTGATCAAAAAGTA
CCCTAAGCTGGAAAGCGAGTTCGTGTACGGCGACTACAAGGTGTACGACGTGCGGAAGATGATCGCCAAG
AGCGAGCAGGAAATCGGCAAGGCTACCGCCAAGTACTTCTTCTACAGCAACATCATGAACTTTTTCAAGA
CCGAGATTACCCTGGCCAACGGCGAGATCCGGAAGCGGCCTCTGATCGAGACAAACGGCGAAACCGGGGA
GATCGTGTGGGATAAGGGCCGGGATTTTGCCACCGTGCGGAAAGTGCTGAGCATGCCCCAAGTGAATATC
GTGAAAAAGACCGAGGTGCAGACAGGCGGCTTCAGCAAAGAGTCTATCCTGCCCAAGAGGAACAGCGATA
AGCTGATCGCCAGAAAGAAGGACTGGGACCCTAAGAAGTACGGCGGCTTCGACAGCCCCACCGTGGCCTA
TTCTGTGCTGGTGGTGGCCAAAGTGGAAAAGGGCAAGTCCAAGAAACTGAAGAGTGTGAAAGAGCTGCTG
GGGATCACCATCATGGAAAGAAGCAGCTTCGAGAAGAATCCCATCGACTTTCTGGAAGCCAAGGGCTACA
AAGAAGTGAAAAAGGACCTGATCATCAAGCTGCCTAAGTACTCCCTGTTCGAGCTGGAAAACGGCCGGAA
GAGAATGCTGGCCTCTGCCGGCGAACTGCAGAAGGGAAACGAACTGGCCCTGCCCTCCAAATATGTGAAC
TTCCTGTACCTGGCCAGCCACTATGAGAAGCTGAAGGGCTCCCCCGAGGATAATGAGCAGAAACAGCTGT
TTGTGGAACAGCACAAGCACTACCTGGACGAGATCATCGAGCAGATCAGCGAGTTCTCCAAGAGAGTGAT
CCTGGCCGACGCTAATCTGGACAAAGTGCTGTCCGCCTACAACAAGCACCGGGATAAGCCCATCAGAGAG
CAGGCCGAGAATATCATCCACCTGTTTACCCTGACCAATCTGGGAGCCCCTGCCGCCTTCAAGTACTTTG
ACACCACCATCGACCGGAAGAGGTACACCAGCACCAAAGAGGTGCTGGACGCCACCCTGATCCACCAGAG
CATCACCGGCCTGTACGAGACACGGATCGACCTGTCTCAGCTGGGAGGCGACAAGCGACCTGCCGCCACA
AAGAAGGCTGGACAGGCTAAGAAGAAGAAAGATTACAAAGACGATGACGATAAGGGATCCGGCGCAACAA
ACTTCTCTCTGCTGAAACAAGCCGGAGATGTCGAAGAGAATCCTGGACCGAAAAAGCCTGAACTCACCGC
GACGTCTGTCGAGAAGTTTCTGATCGAAAAGTTCGACAGCGTGTCCGACCTGATGCAGCTCTCGGAGGGC
GAAGAATCTCGTGCTTTCAGCTTCGATGTAGGAGGGCGTGGATATGTCCTGCGGGTAAATAGCTGCGCCG
ATGGTTTCTACAAAGATCGTTATGTTTATCGGCACTTTGCATCGGCCGCGCTCCCGATTCCGGAAGTGCT
TGACATTGGGGAATTCAGCGAGAGCCTGACCTATTGCATCTCCCGCCGTGCACAGGGTGTCACGTTGCAA
GACCTGCCTGAAACCGAACTGCCCGCTGTTCTGCAGCCGGTCGCGGAGGCCATGGATGCGATCGCTGCGG
CCGATCTTAGCCAGACGAGCGGGTTCGGCCCATTCGGACCGCAAGGAATCGGTCAATACACTACATGGCG
TGATTTCATATGCGCGATTGCTGATCCCCATGTGTATCACTGGCAAACTGTGATGGACGACACCGTCAGT
GCGTCCGTCGCGCAGGCTCTCGATGAGCTGATGCTTTGGGCCGAGGACTGCCCCGAAGTCCGGCACCTCG
TGCACGCGGATTTCGGCTCCAACAATGTCCTGACGGACAATGGCCGCATAACAGCGGTCATTGACTGGAG
CGAGGCGATGTTCGGGGATTCCCAATACGAGGTCGCCAACATCTTCTTCTGGAGGCCGTGGTTGGCTTGT
ATGGAGCAGCAGACGCGCTACTTCGAGCGGAGGCATCCGGAGCTTGCAGGATCGCCGCGGCTCCGGGCGT
ATATGCTCCGCATTGGTCTTGACCAACTCTATCAGAGCTTGGTTGACGGCAATTTCGATGATGCAGCTTG
GGCGCAGGGTCGATGCGACGCAATCGTCCGATCCGGAGCCGGGACTGTCGGGCGTACACAAATCGCCCGC
AGAAGCGCGGCCGTCTGGACCGATGGCTGTGTAGAAGTACTTCGCCGATAGACGCGTTAAGTCGACAATC
AACCTCTGGATTACAAAATTTGTGAAAGATTGACTGGTATTCTTAACTATGTTGCTCCTTTTACGCTATG
TGGATACGCTGCTTTAATGCCTTTGTATCATGCTATTGCTTCCCGTATGGCTTTCATTTTCTCCTCCTTG
TATAAATCCTGGTTGCTGTCTCTTTATGAGGAGTTGTGGCCCGTTGTCAGGCAACGTGGCGTGGTGTGCA
CTGTGTTTGCTGACGCAACCCCCACTGGTTGGGGCATTGCCACCACCTGTCAGCTCCTTTCCGGGACTTT
CGCTTTCCCCCTCCCTATTGCCACGGCGGAACTCATCGCCGCCTGCCTTGCCCGCTGCTGGACAGGGGCT
CGGCTGTTGGGCACTGACAATTCCGTGGTGTTGTCGGGGAAATCATCGTCCTTTCCTTGGCTGCTCGCCT
GTGTTGCCACCTGGATTCTGCGCGGGACGTCCTTCTGCTACGTCCCTTCGGCCCTCAATCCAGCGGACCT
TCCTTCCCGCGGCCTGCTGCCGGCTCTGCGGCCTCTTCCGCGTCTTCGCCTTCGCCCTCAGACGAGTCGG
ATCTCCCTTTGGGCCGCCTCCCCGCGTCGACTTTAAGACCAATGACTTACAAGGCAGCTGTAGATCTTAG
CCACTTTTTAAAAGAAAAGGGGGGACTGGAAGGGCTAATTCACTCCCAACGAAGACAAGATCTGCTTTTT
GCTTGTACTGGGTCTCTCTGGTTAGACCAGATCTGAGCCTGGGAGCTCTCTGGCTAACTAGGGAACCCAC
TGCTTAAGCCTCAATAAAGCTTGCCTTGAGTGCTTCAAGTAGTGTGTGCCCGTCTGTTGTGTGACTCTGG
TAACTAGAGATCCCTCAGACCCTTTTAGTCAGTGTGGAAAATCTCTAGCAGGGCCCGTTTAAACCCGCTG
ATCAGCCTCGACTGTGCCTTCTAGTTGCCAGCCATCTGTTGTTTGCCCCTCCCCCGTGCCTTCCTTGACC
CTGGAAGGTGCCACTCCCACTGTCCTTTCCTAATAAAATGAGGAAATTGCATCGCATTGTCTGAGTAGGT
GTCATTCTATTCTGGGGGGTGGGGTGGGGCAGGACAGCAAGGGGGAGGATTGGGAAGACAATAGCAGGCA
TGCTGGGGATGCGGTGGGCTCTATGGCTTCTGAGGCGGAAAGAACCAGCTGGGGCTCTAGGGGGTATCCC
C
[124 nt withheld, positions 11622-11745]
C
[91 nt withheld, positions 11747-11837]
A
[49 nt withheld, positions 11839-11887]
CCTTTGACGTTGGAGTCCACGTTCTTT
[37 nt withheld, positions 11915-11951]
ACCCTATCTCGGTCTATTCTTTTGATTTATAAGGGATTTTGCCGATTTCGGCCTATTGGTTAAAAAATGA
GCTGATTTAACAAAAATTTAACGCGAATTAATTCTGTGGAATGTGTGTCAGTTAGGGTGTGGAAAGTCCC
CAGGCTCCCCAGCAGGCAGAAGTATGCAAAGCATGCATCTCAATTAGTCAGCAACCAGGTGTGGAAAGTC
CCCAGGCTCCCCAGCAGGCAGAAGTATGCAAAGCATGCATCTCAATTAGTCAGCAACCATAGTCCCGCCC
CTAACTCCGCCCATCCCGCCCCTAACTCCGCCCAGTTCCGCCCATTCTCCGCCCCATGGCTGACTAATTT
TTTTTATTTATGCAGAGGCCGAGGCCGCCTCTGCCTCTGAGCTATTCCAGAAGTAGTGAGGAGGCTTTTT
TGGAGGCCTAGGCTTTTGCAAAAAGCTCCCGGGAGCTTGTATATCCATTTTCGGATCTGATCAGCACGTG
TTGACAATTAATCATCGGCATAGTATATCGGCATAGTATAATACGACAAGGTGAGGAACTAAACCATGGC
CAAGTTGACCAGTGCCGTTCCGGTGCTCACCGCGCGCGACGTCGCCGGAGCGGTCGAGTTCTGGACCGAC
CGGCTCGGGTTCTCCCGGGACTTCGTGGAGGACGACTTCGCCGGTGTGGTCCGGGACGACGTGACCCTGT
TCATCAGCGCGGTCCAGGACCAGGTGGTGCCGGACAACACCCTGGCCTGGGTGTGGGTGCGCGGCCTGGA
CGAGCTGTACGCCGAGTGGTCGGAGGTCGTGTCCACGAACTTCCGGGACGCCTCCGGGCCGGCCATGACC
GAGATCGGCGAGCAGCCGTGGGGGCGGGAGTTCGCCCTGCGCGACCCGGCCGGCAACTGCGTGCACTTCG
TGGCCGAGGAGCAGGACTGACACGTGCTACGAGATTTCGATTCCACCGCCGCCTTCTATGAAAGGTTGGG
CTTCGGAATCGTTTTCCGGGACGCCGGCTGGATGATCCTCCAGCGCGGGGATCTCATGCTGGAGTTCTTC
GCCCACCCCAACTTGTTTATTGCAGCTTATAATGGTTACAAATAAAGCAATAGCATCACAAATTTCACAA
ATAAAGCATTTTTTTCACTGCATTCTAGTTGTGGTTTGTCCAAACTCATCAATGTATCTTATCATGTCTG
TATACCGTCGACCTCTAGCTAGAGCTTGGCGTAATCATGGTCATAGCTGTTTCCTGTGTGAAATTGTTAT
CCGCTCACAATTCCACACAACATACGAGCCGGAAGCATAAAGTGTAAAGCCTGGGGTGCCTAATGAGTGA
GCTAACTCACATTAATTGCGTTGCGCTCACTGCCCGCTTTCCAGTCGGGAAACCTGTCGTGCCAGCTGCA
TTAATGAATCGGCCAACGCGCGGGGAGAGGCGGTTTGCGTATTGGGCGCT
Features (pLannotate 1.2.2; 33 found; start..end, strand, type, name):
    182..770     -  rep_origin     ori: high-copy-number ColE1/pMB1/pBR322/pUC origin of replication
    941..1801    -  CDS            AmpR: β-lactamase; bla; confers resistance to ampicillin, carbenicillin, and related antibiotics
   1802..1906    -  promoter       AmpR promoter: bla
   1965..2017    -  misc_feature   bom (fragment): basis of mobility region from pBR322
   2176..2555    +  enhancer       CMV enhancer: human cytomegalovirus immediate early enhancer
   2556..2755    +  promoter       CMV promoter: human cytomegalovirus (CMV) immediate early promoter
   2773..2953    +  LTR            5' LTR (truncated): truncated 5' long terminal repeat (LTR) from HIV-1
   3000..3125    +  misc_feature   HIV-1 Ψ: packaging signal of human immunodeficiency virus type 1
   3109..3472    +  CDS            HIV-1 gag (fragment): gag protein from human immunodeficiency virus 1; gag
   3618..3851    +  misc_feature   RRE: The Rev response element (RRE) of HIV-1 allows for Rev-dependent mRNA export from the nucleus to the cytoplasm.
   4228..4328    +  CDS            Rev (fragment): human immunodeficiency virus 1 (HIV-1) Rev protein; rev; enhances nuclear export of unspliced and incompletely spliced viral mRNAs
   4378..4495    +  misc_feature   cPPT/CTS: central polypurine tract and central termination sequence of HIV-1
   4546..4786    +  promoter       U6 promoter: RNA polymerase III promoter for human U6 snRNA
   4816..4891    +  misc_RNA       gRNA scaffold: guide RNA scaffold for the Streptococcus pyogenes CRISPR/Cas9 system
   4909..4927    +  CDS            small t antigen (fragment): SV40 (simian virus 40) small t antigen
   4953..5164    +  promoter       EF-1α core promoter: core promoter for human elongation factor EF-1α
   5189..9292    +  CDS            Cas9: Cas9 (Csn1) endonuclease from the Streptococcus pyogenes Type II CRISPR/Cas system generates RNA-guided double strand breaks in DNA
   9430..10411   +  CDS            HygR (fragment): aminoglycoside phosphotransferase from E. coli; aph(4)-Ia; confers resistance to hygromycin
  10427..11015   +  misc_feature   WPRE: woodchuck hepatitis virus posttranscriptional regulatory element
  11066..11085   +  misc_feature   cPPT/CTS (fragment): central polypurine tract and central termination sequence of HIV-1
  11087..11320   +  LTR            3' LTR (ΔU3): self-inactivating 3' long terminal repeat (LTR) from HIV-1
  11352..11576   +  polyA_signal   bGH poly(A) signal: bovine growth hormone polyadenylation signal
  11580..11601   +  promoter       SV40 promoter (fragment): SV40 enhancer and early promoter
  11622..12050   +  rep_origin     f1 ori (sequence partly withheld): f1 bacteriophage origin of replication; arrow indicates direction of (+) strand synthesis
  12064..12393   +  promoter       SV40 promoter: SV40 enhancer and early promoter
  12441..12488   +  promoter       EM7 promoter: synthetic bacterial promoter&nbsp
  12507..12881   +  CDS            BleoR: antibiotic-binding protein; Sh ble from Streptoalloteichus hindustanus; confers resistance to bleomycin, phleomycin, and Zeocin™
  12891..13016   +  CDS            ble (fragment): BLE_KLEPN - Experimental evidence at protein level: Swiss-Prot protein existence level 1. Binding protein with a strong affinity to the bleomycin family of antibiotics. Binds to CL990; an antimitotic-antibiotic compound. From Klebsiella pneumoniae.
  13011..13132   +  polyA_signal   SV40 poly(A) signal: SV40 polyadenylation signal
  13203..13225   -  protein_bind   lac operator (fragment): The lac repressor binds to the lac operator to inhibit transcription in E. coli. This inhibition can be relieved by adding lactose or isopropyl-β-D-thiogalactopyranoside (IPTG). lac repressor encoded by lacI
  13229..13259   -  promoter       lac promoter: promoter for the E. coli lac operon
  13274..13295   -  protein_bind   CAP binding site: CAP binding activates transcription in the presence of cAMP. E. coli catabolite activator protein
  13308..13400   -  CDS            lacI (fragment): lac repressor; lacI; The lac repressor binds to the lac operator to inhibit transcription in E. coli. This inhibition can be relieved by adding lactose or isopropyl-β-D-thiogalactopyranoside (IPTG).
