[The description below was written by a language model from this plasmid's Addgene catalogue record and pLannotate feature annotations shown in this document.]
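Description:
p8270 LentiCRISPR v2 hygro sgSIGIRR-3 is a 13.4 kb all-in-one lentiviral CRISPR vector built on the plentiCRISPRv2 hygro backbone. It delivers Streptococcus pyogenes Cas9 together with a single guide RNA directed against human SIGIRR (also known as IL-1R8 or TIR8). In bacteria it replicates from a high-copy ColE1/pUC-type origin and is selected with ampicillin through the β-lactamase gene. An f1 origin and an SV40/EM7-driven BleoR cassette with an SV40 poly(A) signal also lie in the plasmid backbone, outside the LTR-flanked region, so they would not be carried into transduced cells.

The transfer cassette follows a third-generation, self-inactivating design. A CMV enhancer/promoter is placed upstream of a truncated HIV-1 5' LTR to drive genomic RNA production in packaging cells. It is followed by the Ψ packaging signal, a gag fragment, the RRE for Rev-dependent nuclear export, and the cPPT/CTS. Within this frame, a human U6 RNA polymerase III promoter transcribes the SIGIRR-specific spacer fused to the Cas9 gRNA scaffold. An EF-1α core promoter drives the Cas9 coding sequence, with a hygromycin resistance gene immediately downstream. The feature table does not annotate the linker joining Cas9 and HygR, so how the two are co-expressed is not stated in the record. A WPRE enhances transcript expression, and the ΔU3 3' LTR, followed by a bGH poly(A) signal, ends the viral unit.

The construct is intended for packaging into lentivirus, transduction of human cells and hygromycin selection, giving Cas9-mediated disruption of SIGIRR. The "-3" in the name suggests it is one of several guides against this gene. The associated publication concerns suppression of IL-1 cytokine signaling by HPV16 oncoproteins.
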