Addgene plasmid #193979: p8270 LentiCRISPR v2 hygro sgSIGIRR-3
Purpose: Expression of spCas9 and sgRNA targeting SIGIRR
Depositing lab: Elizabeth White. Depositing organization: University of Pennsylvania. Publication: Systematic Analysis of IL-1 Cytokine Signaling Suppression by HPV16 Oncoproteins. Castagnino P, Kim HW, Lam LKM, Basu D, White EA. J Virol. 2022 Nov 7:e0132622. doi: 10.1128/jvi.01326-22. PubMed 36342298.
Backbone
  Vector backbone: plentiCRISPRv2 hygro
  Backbone manufacturer: Brett Stringer, Addgene #98291
  Vector type: Lentiviral
Growth in bacteria
  Bacterial resistance: Ampicillin, 100 μg/mL
  Growth temperature: 37°C
  Growth strain: NEB Stable
  Copy number: High Copy
Gene/Insert
  Gene/Insert name: spCas9 and sgRNA targeting SIGIRR
  gRNA/shRNA sequence: GGGCCCGGGATACCAGCGCG
  Species: H. sapiens (human)
  Entrez Gene: SIGIRR (a.k.a. IL-1R8, TIR8)
  Cloning method: Restriction Enzyme; 5′ cloning site unknown (unknown if destroyed)
Terms and licenses: Academic/Nonprofit Terms; Industry Terms: Not Available to Industry
How to cite: p8270 LentiCRISPR v2 hygro sgSIGIRR-3 was a gift from Elizabeth White (Addgene plasmid # 193979 ; http://n2t.net/addgene:193979 ; RRID:Addgene_193979)
